Addgene plasmid #44533: pFX21
Depositing lab: Michael Grunstein. Depositing organization: University of California, Los Angeles (UCLA). Publication: Sir2 deacetylates histone H3 lysine 56 to regulate telomeric heterochromatin structure in yeast. Xu F, Zhang Q, Zhang K, Xie W, Grunstein M. Mol Cell. 2007 Sep 21;27(6):890-900. 10.1016/j.molcel.2007.07.021 PubMed 17889663.
Backbone
  Vector backbone: pET-24a(+)
  Vector type: Bacterial Expression
Growth in bacteria
  Bacterial resistance: Kanamycin, 50 μg/mL
  Growth temperature: 37°C
  Growth strain: XL1 Blue
  Copy number: Unknown
Gene/Insert
  Gene/Insert name: SIR2-6xHis
  Species: S. cerevisiae (budding yeast)
  Tag / fusion protein: His6 (C terminal on insert)
  Cloning method: Restriction Enzyme; 5′ cloning site Nhe I (unknown if destroyed); 3′ cloning site Xho I (unknown if destroyed)
  Sequencing primers: 5′ T7 promoter primer; 3′ T7 terminator primer
Terms and licenses: Academic/Nonprofit Terms; Industry Terms: Not Available to Industry
How to cite: pFX21 was a gift from Michael Grunstein (Addgene plasmid # 44533 ; http://n2t.net/addgene:44533 ; RRID:Addgene_44533)
