[The description below was written by a language model from this plasmid's Addgene catalogue record.]
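Description:
pFX21 is a bacterial expression plasmid built on the pET-24a(+) backbone and carrying the Saccharomyces cerevisiae SIR2 gene fused to a C-terminal six-histidine tag. It is maintained in E. coli under kanamycin selection. The record lists a cloning strain for propagation and gives the copy number as unknown. No feature table is supplied, so the replication origin and other backbone elements are not itemised in the record.

The SIR2 coding sequence was inserted by restriction cloning between the NheI and XhoI sites of the polylinker, and it is not recorded whether those sites survive. The promoter is not stated outright, but the listed sequencing primers anneal to the T7 promoter and T7 terminator. That matches the standard pET design, in which the insert is transcribed by T7 RNA polymerase in an expression host that supplies the polymerase, usually under inducible control. In pET-24a(+), cloning into XhoI without a stop codon normally places the insert in frame with the vector's His-tag sequence, which fits the C-terminal His6 described. NheI lies at the start of the vector's short N-terminal T7-tag leader, so a few vector-derived residues may precede Sir2, though the record does not confirm this.

Sir2 is the NAD-dependent histone deacetylase required for silent chromatin in budding yeast. The His6 tag permits purification of the recombinant protein by immobilised metal affinity chromatography. The associated study concerns Sir2 deacetylation of histone H3 lysine 56 and its role in telomeric heterochromatin structure, so the plasmid most plausibly served as a source of purified enzyme for in vitro work such as deacetylation assays, although the record does not state its use.
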