>Addgene plasmid #44533 | pFX21 | addgene partial sequence | sequence record 64122 | T7term 5'-GCTAGTTATTGCTCAGCGG-3'
TAGCAGCCGGATCTCAGTGGTGGTGGTGGTGGTGCTCGAGGAGGGTTTTGGGATGTTCATCTGATGTAAC
GACATACACGCCCTTATCCTTCTCTTGGCATTTAAAGTTCTTGTTCTTCAAATCGTTCCATTTCTTATGC
GGAATCGTCCAGCCACATTTTTGGGCTACCATAGCTGCAATGTCATCACAGTACCCCAAAAGAGATAAAT
CAAATTCTGCGTGCTTGACGGGATCACGATTAATCAGGACTTGGGGAACGTGGGAAGGAACCATGTTTAC
GATTTCAGACACTGGCGCTACTTTTAAACTTGTCCCAATGCAAATCAACAAATCACATTCTAAGATATCT
TCGCGAATGCTCTTATGAAATTTATTTGGCAGTGCTTCGCCAAAGAATGTGATATCTGGTTTGAGAACGC
CATATGAGTTAAGGATATATGGAGGCCTTTCCGACATTGAACCCTGTGATGCAGCAACACCTACTTTATT
ATTATATCCCTCTGGGAAATATTCTCTTCTTTTTTTGTAACAGTACGGGCATAGTGGAAGTTCGAGGTTT
CTAATTTTATTAAATATCCTCTCACCGGGTAGGTTCCAATGGCAGGTAACGCAGGTGGCAGTAGCAAAAG
AGCCATGGCACTGCACCAGTTTATCTGTGCTTATTCCCGCATAAGATTCCAAATTATCAATGTTTTGAGT
ATAATTTCTCAATAATTTCCCTTTCATTTGTAGCATCTTAATGAAACTATGCAATGGAGAATAAATTTTT
TCTGGAGGTAAAACCATATTGGCAATATTATAGAAAACAGAGGGGTCGTGCATAA
